Addgene plasmid #154788: pGBW-m4258292
Purpose: Mammalian expression plasmid for SARS-CoV-2 ORF6 protein
Depositing lab: Ginkgo Bioworks & Benjie Chen. Depositing organization: Ginkgo Bioworks.
Backbone
  Vector backbone: pTwist_CMV_Puro_6 with AarI site removed
  Backbone size w/o insert (bp): 6080
  Vector type: Mammalian Expression
  Selectable markers: Puromycin
Growth in bacteria
  Bacterial resistance: Ampicillin, 100 μg/mL
  Growth temperature: 37°C
  Growth strain: DH5alpha
  Copy number: High Copy
Gene/Insert
  Gene/Insert name: SARS-CoV-2 ORF6 protein
  Species: Severe acute respiratory syndrome coronavirus 2
  Insert size (bp): 179
  Mutation: H. sapiens recode 1
  Entrez Gene: ORF6 (a.k.a. GU280_gp06)
  Promoter: CMV
  Tag / fusion protein: Cleavable TEV;S-tag (C terminal on backbone)
  Cloning method: Unknown
Resource information
  A portion of this plasmid was derived from a plasmid made by: GinkgoBioworks
Depositor comments: NCBI reference sequence: YP_009724394.1
How to cite: pGBW-m4258292 was a gift from Ginkgo Bioworks & Benjie Chen (Addgene plasmid # 154788 ; http://n2t.net/addgene:154788 ; RRID:Addgene_154788)
