[The description below was written by a language model from this plasmid's Addgene catalogue record and pLannotate feature annotations shown in this document.]
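Description:
pGBW-m4258292 is a mammalian expression plasmid carrying the SARS-CoV-2 ORF6 accessory protein on a pTwist_CMV_Puro_6 backbone from which an AarI site has been removed. It is propagated in E. coli through a high-copy ColE1/pUC-type origin and selected with ampicillin via a full-length β-lactamase gene. For selection in mammalian cells, a separate cassette places the puromycin N-acetyltransferase gene under the human ubiquitin C promoter, followed by a synthetic polyadenylation signal.

The ORF6 coding sequence is short (about 180 bp) and is recorded as a human codon-recoded version of the reference viral protein. It is driven by the CMV immediate-early enhancer and promoter; the annotation software resolves the promoter region only as fragments and a truncated CMV variant, lying just upstream of the insert across the plasmid's numbering origin. The catalogue entry lists a backbone-encoded C-terminal S-tag preceded by a TEV protease cleavage site, which would allow detection or affinity capture and subsequent tag removal, although these elements are not individually annotated in the feature table. An SV40 polyadenylation signal is annotated downstream of the insert, on the opposite strand in this table. The expression unit is flanked by short β-globin insulator elements, and bacterial rrnG and T7 terminators plus an upstream synthetic poly(A) signal are placed around the cassettes, presumably to limit read-through transcription.

ORF6 is annotated as an interferon antagonist that tethers karyopherin import factors at ER/Golgi membranes, blocking STAT1 nuclear translocation. The plasmid is therefore suited to transient or puromycin-selected expression of tagged ORF6 in mammalian cells, for example to study its function or interactions.
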