Features (pLannotate 1.2.2; 19 found; start..end, strand, type, name):
      5..187     +  CDS            NS6_SARS2: Experimental evidence at protein level: Swiss-Prot protein existence level 1. Disrupts cell nuclear import complex formation by tethering karyopherin alpha 2 and karyopherin beta 1 to the membrane. Retention of import factors at the ER/Golgi membrane leads to a loss of transport into the nucleus. Thereby prevents STAT1 nuclear translocation in response to interferon signaling, thus blocking the expression of interferon stimulated genes (ISGs) that display multiple antiviral activities (PubMed:33097660). Suppresses IFN-beta production possibly by blocking IRF3 nuclear translocation (PubMed:3297
    306..427     -  polyA_signal   SV40 poly(A) signal: SV40 polyadenylation signal
    450..519     -  CDS            large T antigen (fragment): large T antigen from SV40 (simian virus 40)
    542..588     +  terminator     T7 terminator: transcription terminator for bacteriophage T7 RNA polymerase
    618..754     +  terminator     rrnG terminator: transcription terminator from the E. coli ribosomal RNA rrnG operon (Albrechtsen et al., 1991)
    799..870     +  misc_feature   3' β-globin insulator: insulator downstream of the human β-globin locus (Farrell et al., 2002)
   1096..1684    -  rep_origin     ori: high-copy-number ColE1/pMB1/pBR322/pUC origin of replication
   1856..1920    -  CDS            bla(M) (fragment): β-lactamase lacking the signal sequence; bla(M); allows cytosolic expression of β-lactamase
   2184..3393    +  promoter       UbC promoter: human ubiquitin C promoter
   3397..3994    +  CDS            PuroR (fragment): puromycin N-acetyltransferase; pac from Streptomyces; confers resistance to puromycin
   4023..4071    +  polyA_signal   poly(A) signal: synthetic polyadenylation signal
   4337..5197    +  CDS            AmpR: β-lactamase; bla; confers resistance to ampicillin, carbenicillin, and related antibiotics
   5210..5346    +  terminator     rrnG terminator: transcription terminator from the E. coli ribosomal RNA rrnG operon (Albrechtsen et al., 1991)
   5498..5569    +  misc_feature   5' β-globin insulator: insulator upstream of the human β-globin locus (Farrell et al., 2002)
   5574..5620    -  terminator     T7 terminator: transcription terminator for bacteriophage T7 RNA polymerase
   5638..5686    -  polyA_signal   poly(A) signal: synthetic polyadenylation signal
   5767..6070    +  enhancer       CMV enhancer: human cytomegalovirus immediate early enhancer
   6143..6160    -  promoter       CMV promoter (fragment): human cytomegalovirus (CMV) immediate early promoter
   6223..6274    +  promoter       CMVd2 promoter: truncated human cytomegalovirus (CMV) immediate early promoter that yields moderately reduced expression relative to the full-length promoter
>Addgene plasmid #154788 | pGBW-m4258292 | depositor full sequence | sequence record 299517 | Full Sequence
CACCATGTTCCACTTGGTGGATTTTCAGGTCACGATCGCAGAAATACTGCTAATTATCATGCGAACCTTC
AAGGTTAGCATTTGGAACCTGGACTACATCATTAATCTCATCATAAAAAACCTTAGTAAGTCTTTAACTG
AGAATAAATATTCCCAACTGGATGAGGAACAGCCAATGGAGATTGACGAAAACCTTTACTTTCAGTCGAA
AGAAACCGCGGCAGCTAAGTTCGAGAGGCAGCACATGGACAGTTAAGCTAGCTTGACTGACTGAGATACA
GCGTACCTTCAGCTCACAGACATGATAAGATACATTGATGAGTTTGGACAAACCACAACTAGAATGCAGT
GAAAAAAATGCTTTATTTGTGAAATTTGTGATGCTATTGCTTTATTTGTAACCATTATAAGCTGCAATAA
ACAAGTTAACAACAACAATTGCATTCATTTTATGTTTCAGGTTCAGGGGGAGGTGTGGGAGGTTTTTTAA
AGCAAGTAAAACCTCTACAAATGTGGTATTGGCCCATCTCTATCGGTATCGTAGCATAACCCCTTGGGGC
CTCTAAACGGGTCTTGAGGGGTTTTTTGTGCCCCTCGGGCCGGATTGCTATCTACCGGCATTGGCGCAGA
AAAAAATGCCTGATGCGACGCTGCGCGTCTTATACTCCCACATATGCCAGATTCAGCAACGGATACGGCT
TCCCCAACTTGCCCACTTCCATACGTGTCCTCCTTACCAGAAATTTATCCTTAAGGTCGTCAGCTATCCT
GCAGGCGATCTCTCGATTTCGATCAAGACATTCCTTTAATGGTCTTTTCTGGACACCACTAGGGGTCAGA
AGTAGTTCATCAAACTTTCTTCCCTCCCTAATCTCATTGGTTACCTTGGGCTATCGAAACTTAATTAACC
AGTCAAGTCAGCTACTTGGCGAGATCGACTTGTCTGGGTTTCGACTACGCTCAGAATTGCGTCAGTCAAG
TTCGATCTGGTCCTTGCTATTGCACCCGTTCTCCGATTACGAGTTTCATTTAAATCATGTGAGCAAAAGG
CCAGCAAAAGGCCAGGAACCGTAAAAAGGCCGCGTTGCTGGCGTTTTTCCATAGGCTCCGCCCCCCTGAC
GAGCATCACAAAAATCGACGCTCAAGTCAGAGGTGGCGAAACCCGACAGGACTATAAAGATACCAGGCGT
TTCCCCCTGGAAGCTCCCTCGTGCGCTCTCCTGTTCCGACCCTGCCGCTTACCGGATACCTGTCCGCCTT
TCTCCCTTCGGGAAGCGTGGCGCTTTCTCATAGCTCACGCTGTAGGTATCTCAGTTCGGTGTAGGTCGTT
CGCTCCAAGCTGGGCTGTGTGCACGAACCCCCCGTTCAGCCCGACCGCTGCGCCTTATCCGGTAACTATC
GTCTTGAGTCCAACCCGGTAAGACACGACTTATCGCCACTGGCAGCAGCCACTGGTAACAGGATTAGCAG
AGCGAGGTATGTAGGCGGTGCTACAGAGTTCTTGAAGTGGTGGCCTAACTACGGCTACACTAGAAGAACA
GTATTTGGTATCTGCGCTCTGCTGAAGCCAGTTACCTTCGGAAAAAGAGTTGGTAGCTCTTGATCCGGCA
AACAAACCACCGCTGGTAGCGGTGGTTTTTTTGTTTGCAAGCAGCAGATTACGCGCAGAAAAAAAGGATC
TCAAGAAGATCCTTTGATCTTTTCTACGGGGTCTGACGCTCAGTGGAACGAAAACTCACGTTAAGGGATT
TTGGTCATGAGATTATCAAAAAGGATCTTCACCTAGATCCTTTTAAATTAAAAATGAAGTTTTAAATCAA
TCTAAAGTATATATGAGTAAACTTGGTCTGACAGTTACCAATGCTTAATCAGTGAGGCACCTATCTCAGC
GATCTGTCTATTTCGTTCATCCATAGTTGCATTTAAATTTCCGAACTCTCCAAGGCCCTCGTCGGAAAAT
CTTCAAACCTTTCGTCCGATCCATCTTGCAGGCTACCTCTCGAACGAACTATCGCAAGTCTCTTGGCCGG
CCTTGCGCCTTGGCTATTGCTTGGCAGCGCCTATCGCCAGGTATTACTCCAATCCCGAATATCCGAGATC
GGGATCACCCGAGAGAAGTTCAACCTACATCCTCAATCCCGATCTATCCGAGATCCGAGGAATATCGAAA
TCGGGGCGCGCCTGGCCTCCGCGCCGGGTTTTGGCGCCTCCCGCGGGCGCCCCCCTCGTCACGGCGAGCG
CTGCCACGTCAGACGAAGGGCGCAGGAGCGTCCTGATCCTTCCGCCCGGACGCTCAGGACAGCGGCCCGC
TGCTCATAAGACTCGGCCTTAGAACCCCAGTATCAGCAGAAGGACATTTTAGGACGGGACTTGGGTGACT
CTAGGGCACTGGTTTTCTTTCCAGAGAGCGGAACAGGCGAGGAAAAGTAGTCCCTTCTCGGCGATTCTGC
GGAGGGATCTCCGTGGGGCGGTGAACGCCGATGATTATATAAGGACGCGCCGGGTGTGGCACAGCTAGTT
CCGTCGCAGCCGGGATTTGGGTCGCGGTTCTTGTTTGTGGATCGCTGTGATCGTCACTTGGTGAGTAGCG
GGCTGCTGGGCTGGCCGGGGCTTTCGTGGCCGCCGGGCCGCTCGGTGGGACGGAAGCGTGTGGAGAGACC
GCCAAGGGCTGTAGTCTGGGTCCGCGAGCAAGGTTGCCCTGAACTGGGGGTTGGGGGGAGCGCAGCAAAA
TGGCGGCTGTTCCCGAGTCTTGAATGGAAGACGCTTGTGAGGCGGGCTGTGAGGTCGTTGAAACAAGGTG
GGGGGCATGGTGGGCGGCAAGAACCCAAGGTCTTGAGCCCTTCGCTAATGCGGGAAAGCTCTTATTCGGG
TGAGATGGGCTGGGCACCATCTGGGGACCCTGACGTGAAGTTTGTCACTGACTGGAGAACTCGGTTTGTC
GTCTGTTGCGGGGGCGGCAGTTATGGCGGTGCCGTTGGGCAGTGCACCCGTACCTTTGGGAGCGCGCGCC
CTCGTCGTGTCGTGACGTCACCCGTTCTGTTGGCTTATAATGCAGGGTGGGGCCACCAGCCGGTAGGTGT
GCGGTAGGCTTTTCTCCGTCGCAGGACGCAGGGTTCGGGCCTAGGGTAGGCTCTCCTGAATCGACAGGCG
CCGGACCTCTGGTGAGGGGAGGGATAAGTGAGGCGTCAGTTTCTTTGGTCGGTTTTATGTACCTATCTTC
TTAAGTAGCTGAAGCTCCGGTTTTGAACTATGCGCTCGGGGTTGGCGAGTGTGTTTTGTGAAGTTTTTTA
GGCACCTTTTGAAATGTAATCATTTGGGTCAATATGTAATTTTCAGTGTTAGACTTGTAAATTGTCCGCT
AAATTCTGGCCGTTTTTGGCTTTTTTGTTAGACAACATGACCGAGTACAAGCCCACGGTGCGCCTCGCCA
CCCGCGACGACGTCCCCAGGGCCGTACGCACCCTCGCCGCCGCGTTCGCCGACTACCCCGCCACGCGCCA
CACCGTCGATCCGGACCGCCACATCGAGCGGGTCACCGAGCTGCAAGAACTCTTCCTCACGCGCGTCGGG
CTCGACATCGGCAAGGTGTGGGTCGCGGACGACGGCGCCGCGGTGGCGGTCTGGACCACGCCGGAGAGCG
TCGAAGCGGGGGCGGTGTTCGCCGAGATCGGCCCGCGCATGGCCGAGTTGAGCGGTTCCCGGCTGGCCGC
GCAGCAACAGATGGAGGGCCTCCTGGCGCCGCACCGGCCCAAGGAGCCCGCGTGGTTCCTGGCCACCGTC
GGCGTCTCGCCCGACCACCAGGGCAAGGGTCTGGGCAGCGCCGTCGTGCTCCCCGGAGTGGAGGCCGCCG
AGCGCGCCGGGGTGCCCGCCTTCCTGGAGACCTCCGCGCCCCGCAACCTCCCCTTCTACGAGCGGCTCGG
CTTCACCGTCACCGCCGACGTCGAGGTGCCCGAAGGACCGCGCACCTGGTGCATGACCCGCAAGCCCGGT
GCCTAGGCTAGTATGTAAGCCTAGTCTTAGATAATAAAATCGCTATCCATCGAAGATGGATGTGTGTTGG
TTTTTTGTGTGTGTAACGCTAGGCGCGCCTGGTGTACCGAGAACGATCCTCTCAGTGCGAGTCTCGACGA
TCCATATCGTTGCTTGGCAGTCAGCCAGTCGGAATCCAGCTTGGGACCCAGGAAGTCCAATCGTCAGATA
TTGTACTCAAGCCTGGTCACGGCAGCGTACCGATCTGTTTAAACCTAGATATTGATAGTCTGATCGGTCA
ACGTATAATCGAGTCCTAGCTTTTGCAAACATCTATCAAGAGACAGGATCAGCAGGAGGCTTTCGCATGA
GTATTCAACATTTCCGTGTCGCCCTTATTCCCTTTTTTGCGGCATTTTGCCTTCCTGTTTTTGCTCACCC
AGAAACGCTGGTGAAAGTAAAAGATGCTGAAGATCAGTTGGGTGCGCGAGTGGGTTACATCGAACTGGAT
CTCAACAGCGGTAAGATCCTTGAGAGTTTTCGCCCCGAAGAACGCTTTCCAATGATGAGCACTTTTAAAG
TTCTGCTATGTGGCGCGGTATTATCCCGTATTGACGCCGGGCAAGAGCAACTCGGTCGCCGCATACACTA
TTCTCAGAATGACTTGGTTGAGTATTCACCAGTCACAGAAAAGCATCTTACGGATGGCATGACAGTAAGA
GAATTATGCAGTGCTGCCATAACCATGAGTGATAACACTGCGGCCAACTTACTTCTGACAACGATTGGAG
GACCGAAGGAGCTAACCGCTTTTTTGCACAACATGGGGGATCATGTAACTCGCCTTGATCGTTGGGAACC
GGAGCTGAATGAAGCCATACCAAACGACGAGCGTGACACCACGATGCCTGTAGCAATGGCAACAACCTTG
CGTAAACTATTAACTGGCGAACTACTTACTCTAGCTTCCCGGCAACAGTTGATAGACTGGATGGAGGCGG
ATAAAGTTGCAGGACCACTTCTGCGCTCGGCCCTTCCGGCTGGCTGGTTTATTGCTGATAAATCTGGAGC
CGGTGAGCGTGGGTCTCGCGGTATCATTGCAGCACTGGGGCCAGATGGTAAGCCCTCCCGTATCGTAGTT
ATCTACACGACGGGGAGTCAGGCAACTATGGATGAACGAAATAGACAGATCGCTGAGATAGGTGCCTCAC
TGATTAAGCATTGGTAACCGATTCTAGGTGCATTGGCGCAGAAAAAAATGCCTGATGCGACGCTGCGCGT
CTTATACTCCCACATATGCCAGATTCAGCAACGGATACGGCTTCCCCAACTTGCCCACTTCCATACGTGT
CCTCCTTACCAGAAATTTATCCTTAAGATCCCGAATCGTTTAAACTCGACTCTGGCTCTATCGAATCTCC
GTCGTTTCGAGCTTACGCGAACAGCCGTGGCGCTCATTTGCTCGTCGGGCATCGAATCTCGTCAGCTATC
GTCAGCTTACCTTTTTGGCAGCGATCGCGGCTCCCGACATCTTGGACCATTAGCTCCACAGGTATCTTCT
TCCCTCTAGTGGTCATAACAGCAGCTTCAGCTACCTCTCAATTCAAAAAACCCCTCAAGACCCGTTTAGA
GGCCCCAAGGGGTTATGCTATCAATCGTTGCGTTACACACACAAAAAACCAACACACATCCATCTTCGAT
GGATAGCGATTTTATTATCTAACTGCTGATCGAGTGTAGCCAGATCTAGTAATCAATTACGGGGTCATTA
GTTCATAGCCCATATATGGAGTTCCGCGTTACATAACTTACGGTAAATGGCCCGCCTGGCTGACCGCCCA
ACGACCCCCGCCCATTGACGTCAATAATGACGTATGTTCCCATAGTAACGCCAATAGGGACTTTCCATTG
ACGTCAATGGGTGGAGTATTTACGGTAAACTGCCCACTTGGCAGTACATCAAGTGTATCATATGCCAAGT
ACGCCCCCTATTGACGTCAATGACGGTAAATGGCCCGCCTGGCATTATGCCCAGTACATGACCTTATGGG
ACTTTCCTACTTGGCAGTACATCTACGTATTAGTCATCGCTATTACCATGCTGATGCGGTTTTGGCAGTA
CATCAATGGGCGTGGATAGCGGTTTGACTCACGGGGATTTCCAAGTCTCCACCCCATTGACGTCAATGGG
AGTTTGTTTTGGCACCAAAATCAACGGGACTTTCCAAAATGTCGTAACAACTCCGCCCCATTGACGCAAA
TGGGCGGTAGGCGTGTACGGTGGGAGGTCTATATAAGCAGAGCTGGTTTAGTGAACCGTCAGATCAGATC
TTTGTCGATCCTACCATCCACTCGACACACCCGCCAGCGGCCGC
